>Addgene plasmid #11716 | V622 pGEX-2TK-LP - Acceptor | depositor full sequence | sequence record 7048 | Author sequence
ACGTTATCGACTGCACGGTGCACCAATGCTTCTGGCGTCAGGCAGCCATCGGAAGCTGTGGTATGGCTGT
GCAGGTCGTAAATCACTGCATAATTCGTGTCGCTCAAGGCGCACTCCCGTTCTGGATAATGTTTTTTGCG
CCGACATCATAACGGTTCTGGCAAATATTCTGAAATGAGCTGTTGACAATTAATCATCGGCTCGTATAAT
GTGTGGAATTGTGAGCGGATAACAATTTCACACAGGAAACAGTATTCATGTCCCCTATACTAGGTTATTG
GAAAATTAAGGGCCTTGTGCAACCCACTCGACTTCTTTTGGAATATCTTGAAGAAAAATATGAAGAGCAT
TTGTATGAGCGCGATGAAGGTGATAAATGGCGAAACAAAAAGTTTGAATTGGGTTTGGAGTTTCCCAATC
TTCCTTATTATATTGATGGTGATGTTAAATTAACACAGTCTATGGCCATCATACGTTATATAGCTGACAA
GCACAACATGTTGGGTGGTTGTCCAAAAGAGCGTGCAGAGATTTCAATGCTTGAAGGAGCGGTTTTGGAT
ATTAGATACGGTGTTTCGAGAATTGCATATAGTAAAGACTTTGAAACTCTCAAAGTTGATTTTCTTAGCA
AGCTACCTGAAATGCTGAAAATGTTCGAAGATCGTTTATGTCATAAAACATATTTAAATGGTGATCATGT
AACCCATCCTGACTTCATGTTGTATGACGCTCTTGATGTTGTTTTATACATGGACCCAATGTGCCTGGAT
GCGTTCCCAAAATTAGTTTGTTTTAAAAAACGTATTGAAGCTATCCCACAAATTGATAAGTACTTGAAAT
CCAGCAAGTATATAGCATGGCCTTTGCAGGGCTGGCAAGCCACGTTTGGTGGTGGCGACCATCCTCCAAA
ATCGGATCTGGTTCCGCGTGGATCTCGTCGTGCATCTGTTGGATCCATAACTTCGTATAGCATACATTAT
ACGAAGTTATAGATCCAATATTATTGAAGCATTTATCAGGGTTATTGTCTCATGAGCGGATACATATTTG
AATGTATTTAGAAAAATAAACAAATAGGGGTTCCGCGCACATTTCCCCGAAAAGTGCCACCTGACGTGAA
TTCATCGTGACTGACTGACGATCTGCCTCGCGCGTTTCGGTGATGACGGTGAAAACCTCTGACACATGCA
GCTCCCGGAGACGGTCACAGCTTGTCTGTAAGCGGATGCCGGGAGCAGACAAGCCCGTCAGGGCGCGTCA
GCGGGTGTTGGCGGGTGTCGGGGCGCAGCCATGACCCAGTCACGTAGCGATAGCGGAGTGTATAATTCTT
GAAGACGAAAGGGCCTCGTGATACGCCTATTTTTATAGGTTAATGTCATGATAATAATGGTTTCTTAGAC
GTCAGGTGGCACTTTTCGGGGAAATGTGCGCGGAACCCCTATTTGTTTATTTTTCTAAATACATTCAAAT
ATGTATCCGCTCATGAGACAATAACCCTGATAAATGCTTCAATAATATTGAAAAAGGAAGAGTATGAGTA
TTCAACATTTCCGTGTCGCCCTTATTCCCTTTTTTGCGGCATTTTGCCTTCCTGTTTTTGCTCACCCAGA
AACGCTGGTGAAAGTAAAAGATGCTGAAGATCAGTTGGGTGCACGAGTGGGTTACATCGAACTGGATCTC
AACAGCGGTAAGATCCTTGAGAGTTTTCGCCCCGAAGAACGTTTTCCAATGATGAGCACTTTTAAAGTTC
TGCTATGTGGCGCGGTATTATCCCGTGTTGACGCCGGGCAAGAGCAACTCGGTCGCCGCATACACTATTC
TCAGAATGACTTGGTTGAGTACTCACCAGTCACAGAAAAGCATCTTACGGATGGCATGACAGTAAGAGAA
TTATGCAGTGCTGCCATAACCATGAGTGATAACACTGCGGCCAACTTACTTCTGACAACGATCGGAGGAC
CGAAGGAGCTAACCGCTTTTTTGCACAACATGGGGGATCATGTAACTCGCCTTGATCGTTGGGAACCGGA
GCTGAATGAAGCCATACCAAACGACGAGCGTGACACCACGATGCCTGCAGCAATGGCAACAACGTTGCGC
AAACTATTAACTGGCGAACTACTTACTCTAGCTTCCCGGCAACAATTAATAGACTGGATGGAGGCGGATA
AAGTTGCAGGACCACTTCTGCGCTCGGCCCTTCCGGCTGGCTGGTTTATTGCTGATAAATCTGGAGCCGG
TGAGCGTGGGTCTCGCGGTATCATTGCAGCACTGGGGCCAGATGGTAAGCCCTCCCGTATCGTAGTTATC
TACACGACGGGGAGTCAGGCAACTATGGATGAACGAAATAGACAGATCGCTGAGATAGGTGCCTCACTGA
TTAAGCATTGGTAACTGTCAGACCAAGTTTACTCATATATACTTTAGATTGATTTAAAACTTCATTTTTA
ATTTAAAAGGATCTAGGTGAAGATCCTTTTTGATAATCTCATGACCAAAATCCCTTAACGTGAGTTTTCG
TTCCACTGAGCGTCAGACCCCGTAGAAAAGATCAAAGGATCTTCTTGAGATCCTTTTTTTCTGCGCGTAA
TCTGCTGCTTGCAAACAAAAAAACCACCGCTACCAGCGGTGGTTTGTTTGCCGGATCAAGAGCTACCAAC
TCTTTTTCCGAAGGTAACTGGCTTCAGCAGAGCGCAGATACCAAATACTGTCCTTCTAGTGTAGCCGTAG
TTAGGCCACCACTTCAAGAACTCTGTAGCACCGCCTACATACCTCGCTCTGCTAATCCTGTTACCAGTGG
CTGCTGCCAGTGGCGATAAGTCGTGTCTTACCGGGTTGGACTCAAGACGATAGTTACCGGATAAGGCGCA
GCGGTCGGGCTGAACGGGGGGTTCGTGCACACAGCCCAGCTTGGAGCGAACGACCTACACCGAACTGAGA
TACCTACAGCGTGAGCTATGAGAAAGCGCCACGCTTCCCGAAGGGAGAAAGGCGGACAGGTATCCGGTAA
GCGGCAGGGTCGGAACAGGAGAGCGCACGAGGGAGCTTCCAGGGGGAAACGCCTGGTATCTTTATAGTCC
TGTCGGGTTTCGCCACCTCTGACTTGAGCGTCGATTTTTGTGATGCTCGTCAGGGGGGCGGAGCCTATGG
AAAAACGCCAGCAACGCGGCCTTTTTACGGTTCCTGGCCTTTTGCTGGCCTTTTGCTCACATGTTCTTTC
CTGCGTTATCCCCTGATTCTGTGGATAACCGTATTACCGCCTTTGAGTGAGCTGATACCGCTCGCCGCAG
CCGAACGACCGAGCGCAGCGAGTCAGTGAGCGAGGAAGCGGAAGAGCGCCTGATGCGGTATTTTCTCCTT
ACGCATCTGTGCGGTATTTCACACCGCATAAATTCCGACACCATCGAATGGTGCAAAACCTTTCGCGGTA
TGGCATGATAGCGCCCGGAAGAGAGTCAATTCAGGGTGGTGAATGTGAAACCAGTAACGTTATACGATGT
CGCAGAGTATGCCGGTGTCTCTTATCAGACCGTTTCCCGCGTGGTGAACCAGGCCAGCCACGTTTCTGCG
AAAACGCGGGAAAAAGTGGAAGCGGCGATGGCGGAGCTGAATTACATTCCCAACCGCGTGGCACAACAAC
TGGCGGGCAAACAGTCGTTGCTGATTGGCGTTGCCACCTCCAGTCTGGCCCTGCACGCGCCGTCGCAAAT
TGTCGCGGCGATTAAATCTCGCGCCGATCAACTGGGTGCCAGCGTGGTGGTGTCGATGGTAGAACGAAGC
GGCGTCGAAGCCTGTAAAGCGGCGGTGCACAATCTTCTCGCGCAACGCGTCAGTGGGCTGATCATTAACT
ATCCGCTGGATGACCAGGATGCCATTGCTGTGGAAGCTGCCTGCACTAATGTTCCGGCGTTATTTCTTGA
TGTCTCTGACCAGACACCCATCAACAGTATTATTTTCTCCCATGAAGACGGTACGCGACTGGGCGTGGAG
CATCTGGTCGCATTGGGTCACCAGCAAATCGCGCTGTTAGCGGGCCCATTAAGTTCTGTCTCGGCGCGTC
TGCGTCTGGCTGGCTGGCATAAATATCTCACTCGCAATCAAATTCAGCCGATAGCGGAACGGGAAGGCGA
CTGGAGTGCCATGTCCGGTTTTCAACAAACCATGCAAATGCTGAATGAGGGCATCGTTCCCACTGCGATG
CTGGTTGCCAACGATCAGATGGCGCTGGGCGCAATGCGCGCCATTACCGAGTCCGGGCTGCGCGTTGGTG
CGGATATCTCGGTAGTGGGATACGACGATACCGAAGACAGCTCATGTTATATCCCGCCGTTAACCACCAT
CAAACAGGATTTTCGCCTGCTGGGGCAAACCAGCGTGGACCGCTTGCTGCAACTCTCTCAGGGCCAGGCG
GTGAAGGGCAATCAGCTGTTGCCCGTCTCACTGGTGAAAAGAAAAACCACCCTGGCGCCCAATACGCAAA
CCGCCTCTCCCCGCGCGTTGGCCGATTCATTAATGCAGCTGGCACGACAGGTTTCCCGACTGGAAAGCGG
GCAGTGAGCGCAACGCAATTAATGTGAGTTAGCTCACTCATTAGGCACCCCAGGCTTTACACTTTATGCT
TCCGGCTCGTATGTTGTGTGGAATTGTGAGCGGATAACAATTTCACACAGGAAACAGCTATGACCATGAT
TACGGATTCACTGGCCGTCGTTTTACAACGTCGTGACTGGGAAAACCCTGGCGTTACCCAACTTAATCGC
CTTGCAGCACATCCCCCTTTCGCCAGCTGGCGTAATAGCGAAGAGGCCCGCACCGATCGCCCTTCCCAAC
AGTTGCGCAGCCTGAATGGCGAATGGCGCTTTGCCTGGTTTCCGGCACCAGAAGCGGTGCCGGAAAGCTG
GCTGGAGTGCGATCTTCCTGAGGCCGATACTGTCGTCGTCCCCTCAAACTGGCAGATGCACGGTTACGAT
GCGCCCATCTACACCAACGTAACCTATCCCATTACGGTCAATCCGCCGTTTGTTCCCACGGAGAATCCGA
CGGGTTGTTACTCGCTCACATTTAATGTTGATGAAAGCTGGCTACAGGAAGGCCAGACGCGAATTATTTT
TGATGGCGTTGGAATT
Features (pLannotate 1.2.2; 18 found; start..end, strand, type, name):
      6..107     -  CDS            yciV (fragment): RNAAM_ECOLI - Also known as trpH From Escherichia coli (strain K12).
    183..211     +  promoter       tac promoter: strong E. coli promoter; hybrid between the trp and lac UV5 promoters
    219..235     +  protein_bind   lac operator: The lac repressor binds to the lac operator to inhibit transcription in E. coli. This inhibition can be relieved by adding lactose or isopropyl-β-D-thiogalactopyranoside (IPTG). lac repressor encoded by lacI
    258..911     +  CDS            GST26_SCHJA: Experimental evidence at protein level: Swiss-Prot protein existence level 1. GST isoenzymes appear to play a central role in the parasite detoxification system. Other functions are also suspected including a role in increasing the solubility of haematin in the parasite gut. From Schistosoma japonicum (Blood fluke).
    957..990     +  protein_bind   loxP: Cre-mediated recombination occurs in the 8-bp core sequence (GCATACAT). Cre recombinase
    996..1087    -  promoter       AmpR promoter (fragment): bla
   1143..1182    +  CDS            rop (fragment): Rop protein, which maintains plasmids at low copy number; rop
   1284..1324    +  misc_feature   bom (fragment): basis of mobility region from pBR322
   1429..1533    +  promoter       AmpR promoter: bla
   1534..2394    +  CDS            AmpR: β-lactamase; bla; confers resistance to ampicillin, carbenicillin, and related antibiotics
   2565..3153    +  rep_origin     ori: high-copy-number ColE1/pMB1/pBR322/pUC origin of replication
   3339..3390    -  misc_feature   bom (fragment): basis of mobility region from pBR322
   3397..3474    +  promoter       lacIq promoter: lacI (mutant); In the lacIq allele, a single base change in the promoter boosts expression of the lacI gene about 10-fold.
   3475..4557    +  CDS            lacI: lac repressor; lacI; The lac repressor binds to the lac operator to inhibit transcription in E. coli. This inhibition can be relieved by adding lactose or isopropyl-β-D-thiogalactopyranoside (IPTG).
   4570..4591    +  protein_bind   CAP binding site: CAP binding activates transcription in the presence of cAMP. E. coli catabolite activator protein
   4606..4636    +  promoter       lac promoter: promoter for the E. coli lac operon
   4644..4660    +  protein_bind   lac operator: The lac repressor binds to the lac operator to inhibit transcription in E. coli. This inhibition can be relieved by adding lactose or isopropyl-β-D-thiogalactopyranoside (IPTG). lac repressor encoded by lacI
   4680..4853    +  CDS            lacZα: LacZα fragment of β-galactosidase; lacZ fragment
