[The description below was written by a language model from this plasmid's Addgene catalogue record and pLannotate feature annotations shown in this document.]
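Description:
V622 pGEX-2TK-LP - Acceptor is a 5,126 bp empty bacterial expression backbone that serves as a Cre/lox acceptor vector for the Creator Splice recombination cloning system. The backbone field in the record is blank, but the name and feature layout are those of a pGEX-type GST fusion vector. It replicates in E. coli from a high-copy ColE1/pMB1-type origin and is selected with ampicillin through a β-lactamase gene under its own promoter. Short annotated fragments of rop, bom and yciV, together with a lac promoter/operator and lacZα segment downstream of lacI, appear to be backbone remnants rather than functional parts of the design.

The expression unit consists of the hybrid tac promoter followed by a lac operator, driving the Schistosoma japonicum glutathione S-transferase coding sequence. A plasmid-borne lacI gene under the lacIq promoter supplies lac repressor, so expression is held off until induced with IPTG. Shortly downstream of GST lies a single loxP site, which is the acceptor feature: Cre recombinase can integrate a lox-flanked open reading frame from a compatible donor plasmid at this position, placing it behind GST to produce an N-terminally GST-tagged fusion without restriction cloning of each gene. Just after loxP, a partial AmpR promoter fragment is annotated in the reverse orientation; the record does not explain its role. No insert is present. The vector is meant for moving collections of donor clones into a bacterial GST-fusion format, for example for affinity purification or pull-down experiments in proteomics work.
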