Addgene plasmid #11716: V622 pGEX-2TK-LP - Acceptor
Purpose: (Empty Backbone)
Depositing lab: Tony Pawson. Depositing organization: Sinai Health System. Publication: Modification of the Creator recombination system for proteomics applications--improved expression by addition of splice sites. Colwill K, Wells CD, Elder K, Goudreault M, Hersi K, Kulkarni S, Hardy WR, Pawson T, Morin GB. BMC Biotechnol. 2006 Mar 6;6:13. doi: 10.1186/1472-6750-6-13. PubMed 16519801.
Backbone
  Vector backbone: NA
  Backbone size (bp): 5126
  Vector type: Bacterial Expression, Cre/Lox ; Acceptor vector
Growth in bacteria
  Bacterial resistance: Ampicillin, 100 μg/mL
  Growth temperature: 37°C
  Growth strain: DH5alpha
  Copy number: High Copy
Gene/Insert
  Gene/Insert name: None
  Tag / fusion protein: GST (N terminal on backbone)
  Cloning method: Restriction Enzyme
  Sequencing primers: 5′ pGEX3
Terms and licenses: Academic/Nonprofit Terms; Industry Terms
Depositor comments: Acceptor vector for the Creator Splice system.
How to cite: V622 pGEX-2TK-LP - Acceptor was a gift from Tony Pawson (Addgene plasmid # 11716 ; http://n2t.net/addgene:11716 ; RRID:Addgene_11716)
