>Addgene plasmid #11716 | V622 pGEX-2TK-LP - Acceptor | addgene partial sequence | sequence record 18397 | 11716 with pGEX3'
GTTAGGTGGCATTTTTCGGGGAAATGTGCGCGGAACCCCTATTTGTTTATTTTTCTAAATACATTCAAAT
ATGTATCCGCTCATGAGACAATAACCCTGATAAATGCTTCAATAATATTGGATCTATAACTTCGTGTAAT
GTATGCTATACGAAGTTATGGATCCAACAGATGCACGACGAGATCCACGCGGAACCAGATCCGATTTTGG
AGGATGGTCGCCACCACCAAACGTGGCTTGCCAGCCCTGCAAAGGCCATGCTATATACTTGCTGGATTTC
AAGTACTTATCAATTTGTGGGATAGCTTCAATACGTTTTTTAAAACAAACTAATTTTGGGAACGCATCCA
GGCACATTGGGTCCATGTATAAAACAACATCAAGAGCGTCATACAACATGAAGTCAGGATGGGTTACATG
ATCACCATTTAAATATGTTTTATGACATAAACGATCTTCGAACATTTTCAGCATTTCAGGTAGCTTGCTA
AGAAAATCAACTTTGAGAGTTTCAAAGTCTTTACTATATGCAATTCTCGAAACACCGTATCTAATATCCA
AAACCGCTCCTTCAAGCATTGAAATCTCTGCACGCTCTTTTGGACAACCACCCAACATGTTGTGCTTGTC
AGCTATATAACGTATGATGGCCATAGACTGTGTTAATTTAACAT
